>Addgene plasmid #75610 | DMPK gRNA (BRDN0001146276) | addgene full sequence | sequence record 184216 | Addgene Assembled Sequence
CCCGGGTGCAAAGATGGATAAAGTTTTAAACAGAGAGGAATCTTTGCAGCTAATGGACCTTCTAGGTCTT
GAAAGGAGTGGGAATTGGCTCCGGTGCCCGTCAGTGGGCAGAGCGCACATCGCCCACAGTCCCCGAGAAG
TTGGGGGGAGGGGTCGGCAATTGATCCGGTGCCTAGAGAAGGTGGCGCGGGGTAAACTGGGAAAGTGATG
TCGTGTACTGGCTCCGCCTTTTTCCCGAGGGTGGGGGAGAACCGTATATAAGTGCAGTAGTCGCCGTGAA
CGTTCTTTTTCGCAACGGGTTTGCCGCCAGAACACAGGTAAGTGCCGTGTGTGGTTCCCGCGGGCCTGGC
CTCTTTACGGGTTATGGCCCTTGCGTGCCTTGAATTACTTCCACCTGGCTGCAGTACGTGATTCTTGATC
CCGAGCTTCGGGTTGGAAGTGGGTGGGAGAGTTCGAGGCCTTGCGCTTAAGGAGCCCCTTCGCCTCGTGC
TTGAGTTGAGGCCTGGCCTGGGCGCTGGGGCCGCCGCGTGCGAATCTGGTGGCACCTTCGCGCCTGTCTC
GCTGCTTTCGATAAGTCTCTAGCCATTTAAAATTTTTGATGACCTGCTGCGACGCTTTTTTTCTGGCAAG
ATAGTCTTGTAAATGCGGGCCAAGATCTGCACACTGGTATTTCGGTTTTTGGGGCCGCGGGCGGCGACGG
GGCCCGTGCGTCCCAGCGCACATGTTCGGCGAGGCGGGGCCTGCGAGCGCGGCCACCGAGAATCGGACGG
GGGTAGTCTCAAGCTGGCCGGCCTGCTCTGGTGCCTGGCCTCGCGCCGCCGTGTATCGCCCCGCCCTGGG
CGGCAAGGCTGGCCCGGTCGGCACCAGTTGCGTGAGCGGAAAGATGGCCGCTTCCCGGCCCTGCTGCAGG
GAGCTCAAAATGGAGGACGCGGCGCTCGGGAGAGCGGGCGGGTGAGTCACCCACACAAAGGAAAAGGGCC
TTTCCGTCCTCAGCCGTCGCTTCATGTGACTCCACGGAGTACCGGGCGCCGTCCAGGCACCTCGATTAGT
TCTCGAGCTTTTGGAGTACGTCGTCTTTAGGTTGGGGGGAGGGGTTTTATGCGATGGAGTTTCCCCACAC
TGAGTGGGTGGAGACTGAAGTTAGGCCAGCTTGGCACTTGATGTAATTCTCCTTGGAATTTGCCCTTTTT
GAGTTTGGATCTTGGTTCATTCTCAAGCCTCAGACAGTGGTTCAAAGTTTTTTTCTTCCATTTCAGGTGT
CGTGACGTACGGCCACCATGACCGAGTACAAGCCCACGGTGCGCCTCGCCACCCGCGACGACGTCCCCAG
GGCCGTACGCACCCTCGCCGCCGCGTTCGCCGACTACCCCGCCACGCGCCACACCGTCGATCCGGACCGC
CACATCGAGCGGGTCACCGAGCTGCAAGAACTCTTCCTCACGCGCGTCGGGCTCGACATCGGCAAGGTGT
GGGTCGCGGACGACGGCGCCGCCGTGGCGGTCTGGACCACGCCGGAGAGCGTCGAAGCGGGGGCGGTGTT
CGCCGAGATCGGCCCGCGCATGGCCGAGTTGAGCGGTTCCCGGCTGGCCGCGCAGCAACAGATGGAAGGC
CTCCTGGCGCCGCACCGGCCCAAGGAGCCCGCGTGGTTCCTGGCCACCGTCGGAGTCTCGCCCGACCACC
AGGGCAAGGGTCTGGGCAGCGCCGTCGTGCTCCCCGGAGTGGAGGCGGCCGAGCGCGCCGGGGTGCCCGC
CTTCCTGGAGACCTCCGCGCCCCGCAACCTCCCCTTCTACGAGCGGCTCGGCTTCACCGTCACCGCCGAC
GTCGAGGTGCCCGAAGGACCGCGCACCTGGTGCATGACCCGCAAGCCCGGTGCCTGAACGCGTTAAGTCG
ACAATCAACCTCTGGATTACAAAATTTGTGAAAGATTGACTGGTATTCTTAACTATGTTGCTCCTTTTAC
GCTATGTGGATACGCTGCTTTAATGCCTTTGTATCATGCTATTGCTTCCCGTATGGCTTTCATTTTCTCC
TCCTTGTATAAATCCTGGTTGCTGTCTCTTTATGAGGAGTTGTGGCCCGTTGTCAGGCAACGTGGCGTGG
TGTGCACTGTGTTTGCTGACGCAACCCCCACTGGTTGGGGCATTGCCACCACCTGTCAGCTCCTTTCCGG
GACTTTCGCTTTCCCCCTCCCTATTGCCACGGCGGAACTCATCGCCGCCTGCCTTGCCCGCTGCTGGACA
GGGGCTCGGCTGTTGGGCACTGACAATTCCGTGGTGTTGTCGGGGAAATCATCGTCCTTTCCTTGGCTGC
TCGCCTGTGTTGCCACCTGGATTCTGCGCGGGACGTCCTTCTGCTACGTCCCTTCGGCCCTCAATCCAGC
GGACCTTCCTTCCCGCGGCCTGCTGCCGGCTCTGCGGCCTCTTCCGCGTCTTCGCCTTCGCCCTCAGACG
AGTCGGATCTCCCTTTGGGCCGCCTCCCCGCGTCGACTTTAAGACCAATGACTTACAAGGCAGCTGTAGA
TCTTAGCCACTTTTTAAAAGAAAAGGGGGGACTGGAAGGGCTAATTCACTCCCAACGAAGACAAGATCTG
CTTTTTGCTTGTACTGGGTCTCTCTGGTTAGACCAGATCTGAGCCTGGGAGCTCTCTGGCTAACTAGGGA
ACCCACTGCTTAAGCCTCAATAAAGCTTGCCTTGAGTGCTTCAAGTAGTGTGTGCCCGTCTGTTGTGTGA
CTCTGGTAACTAGAGATCCCTCAGACCCTTTTAGTCAGTGTGGAAAATCTCTAGCAGTACGTATAGTAGT
TCATGTCATCTTATTATTCAGTATTTATAACTTGCAAAGAAATGAATATCAGAGAGTGAGAGGAACTTGT
TTATTGCAGCTTATAATGGTTACAAATAAAGCAATAGCATCACAAATTTCACAAATAAAGCATTTTTTTC
ACTGCATTCTAGTTGTGGTTTGTCCAAACTCATCAATGTATCTTATCATGTCTGGCTCTAGCTATCCCGC
CCCTAACTCCGCCCATCCCGCCCCTAACTCCGCCCAGTTCCGCCCATTCTCCGCCCCATGGCTGACTAAT
TTTTTTTATTTATGCAGAGGCCGAGGCCGCCTCGGCCTCTGAGCTATTCCAGAAGTAGTGAGGAGGCTTT
TTTGGAGGCCTAGGGACGTACCCAATTCGCCCTATAGTGAGTCGTATTACGCGCGCTCACTGGCCGTCGT
TTTACAACGTCGTGACTGGGAAAACCCTGGCGTTACCCAACTTAATCGCCTTGCAGCACATCCCCCTTTC
GCCAGCTGGCGTAATAGCGAAGAGGCCCGCACCGATCGCCCTTCCCAACAGTTGCGCAGCCTGAATGGCG
AATGGG
[124 nt withheld, positions 3367-3490]
C
[91 nt withheld, positions 3492-3582]
A
[49 nt withheld, positions 3584-3632]
CCTTTGACGTTGGAGTCCACGTTCTTT
[37 nt withheld, positions 3660-3696]
ACCCTATCTCGGTCTATTCTTTTGATTTATAAGGGATTTTGCCGATTTCGGCCTATTGGTTAAAAAATGA
GCTGATTTAACAAAAATTTAACGCGAATTTTAACAAAATATTAACGCTTACAATTTAGGTGGCACTTTTC
GGGGAAATGTGCGCGGAACCCCTATTTGTTTATTTTTCTAAATACATTCAAATATGTATCCGCTCATGAG
ACAATAACCCTGATAAATGCTTCAATAATATTGAAAAAGGAAGAGTATGAGTATTCAACATTTCCGTGTC
GCCCTTATTCCCTTTTTTGCGGCATTTTGCCTTCCTGTTTTTGCTCACCCAGAAACGCTGGTGAAAGTAA
AAGATGCTGAAGATCAGTTGGGTGCACGAGTGGGTTACATCGAACTGGATCTCAACAGCGGTAAGATCCT
TGAGAGTTTTCGCCCCGAAGAACGTTTTCCAATGATGAGCACTTTTAAAGTTCTGCTATGTGGCGCGGTA
TTATCCCGTATTGACGCCGGGCAAGAGCAACTCGGTCGCCGCATACACTATTCTCAGAATGACTTGGTTG
AGTACTCACCAGTCACAGAAAAGCATCTTACGGATGGCATGACAGTAAGAGAATTATGCAGTGCTGCCAT
AACCATGAGTGATAACACTGCGGCCAACTTACTTCTGACAACGATCGGAGGACCGAAGGAGCTAACCGCT
TTTTTGCACAACATGGGGGATCATGTAACTCGCCTTGATCGTTGGGAACCGGAGCTGAATGAAGCCATAC
CAAACGACGAGCGTGACACCACGATGCCTGTAGCAATGGCAACAACGTTGCGCAAACTATTAACTGGCGA
ACTACTTACTCTAGCTTCCCGGCAACAATTAATAGACTGGATGGAGGCGGATAAAGTTGCAGGACCACTT
CTGCGCTCGGCCCTTCCGGCTGGCTGGTTTATTGCTGATAAATCTGGAGCCGGTGAGCGTGGGTCTCGCG
GTATCATTGCAGCACTGGGGCCAGATGGTAAGCCCTCCCGTATCGTAGTTATCTACACGACGGGGAGTCA
GGCAACTATGGATGAACGAAATAGACAGATCGCTGAGATAGGTGCCTCACTGATTAAGCATTGGTAACTG
TCAGACCAAGTTTACTCATATATACTTTAGATTGATTTAAAACTTCATTTTTAATTTAAAAGGATCTAGG
TGAAGATCCTTTTTGATAATCTCATGACCAAAATCCCTTAACGTGAGTTTTCGTTCCACTGAGCGTCAGA
CCCCGTAGAAAAGATCAAAGGATCTTCTTGAGATCCTTTTTTTCTGCGCGTAATCTGCTGCTTGCAAACA
AAAAAACCACCGCTACCAGCGGTGGTTTGTTTGCCGGATCAAGAGCTACCAACTCTTTTTCCGAAGGTAA
CTGGCTTCAGCAGAGCGCAGATACCAAATACTGTTCTTCTAGTGTAGCCGTAGTTAGGCCACCACTTCAA
GAACTCTGTAGCACCGCCTACATACCTCGCTCTGCTAATCCTGTTACCAGTGGCTGCTGCCAGTGGCGAT
AAGTCGTGTCTTACCGGGTTGGACTCAAGACGATAGTTACCGGATAAGGCGCAGCGGTCGGGCTGAACGG
GGGGTTCGTGCACACAGCCCAGCTTGGAGCGAACGACCTACACCGAACTGAGATACCTACAGCGTGAGCT
ATGAGAAAGCGCCACGCTTCCCGAAGGGAGAAAGGCGGACAGGTATCCGGTAAGCGGCAGGGTCGGAACA
GGAGAGCGCACGAGGGAGCTTCCAGGGGGAAACGCCTGGTATCTTTATAGTCCTGTCGGGTTTCGCCACC
TCTGACTTGAGCGTCGATTTTTGTGATGCTCGTCAGGGGGGCGGAGCCTATGGAAAAACGCCAGCAACGC
GGCCTTTTTACGGTTCCTGGCCTTTTGCTGGCCTTTTGCTCACATGTTCTTTCCTGCGTTATCCCCTGAT
TCTGTGGATAACCGTATTACCGCCTTTGAGTGAGCTGATACCGCTCGCCGCAGCCGAACGACCGAGCGCA
GCGAGTCAGTGAGCGAGGAAGCGGAAGAGCGCCCAATACGCAAACCGCCTCTCCCCGCGCGTTGGCCGAT
TCATTAATGCAGCTGGCACGACAGGTTTCCCGACTGGAAAGCGGGCAGTGAGCGCAACGCAATTAATGTG
AGTTAGCTCACTCATTAGGCACCCCAGGCTTTACACTTTATGCTTCCGGCTCGTATGTTGTGTGGAATTG
TGAGCGGATAACAATTTCACACAGGAAACAGCTATGACCATGATTACGCCAAGCGCGCAATTAACCCTCA
CTAAAGGGAACAAAAGCTGGAGCTGCAAGCTTAATGTAGTCTTATGCAATACTCTTGTAGTCTTGCAACA
TGGTAACGATGAGTTAGCAACATGCCTTACAAGGAGAGAAAAAGCACCGTGCATGCCGATTGGTGGAAGT
AAGGTGGTACGATCGTGCCTTATTAGGAAGGCAACAGACGGGTCTGACATGGATTGGACGAACCACTGAA
TTGCCGCATTGCAGAGATATTGTATTTAAGTGCCTAGCTCGATACATAAACGGGTCTCTCTGGTTAGACC
AGATCTGAGCCTGGGAGCTCTCTGGCTAACTAGGGAACCCACTGCTTAAGCCTCAATAAAGCTTGCCTTG
AGTGCTTCAAGTAGTGTGTGCCCGTCTGTTGTGTGACTCTGGTAACTAGAGATCCCTCAGACCCTTTTAG
TCAGTGTGGAAAATCTCTAGCAGTGGCGCCCGAACAGGGACTTGAAAGCGAAAGGGAAACCAGAGGAGCT
CTCTCGACGCAGGACTCGGCTTGCTGAAGCGCGCACGGCAAGAGGCGAGGGGCGGCGACTGGTGAGTACG
CCAAAAATTTTGACTAGCGGAGGCTAGAAGGAGAGAGATGGGTGCGAGAGCGTCAGTATTAAGCGGGGGA
GAATTAGATCGCGATGGGAAAAAATTCGGTTAAGGCCAGGGGGAAAGAAAAAATATAAATTAAAACATAT
AGTATGGGCAAGCAGGGAGCTAGAACGATTCGCAGTTAATCCTGGCCTGTTAGAAACATCAGAAGGCTGT
AGACAAATACTGGGACAGCTACAACCATCCCTTCAGACAGGATCAGAAGAACTTAGATCATTATATAATA
CAGTAGCAACCCTCTATTGTGTGCATCAAAGGATAGAGATAAAAGACACCAAGGAAGCTTTAGACAAGAT
AGAGGAAGAGCAAAACAAAAGTAAGACCACCGCACAGCAAGCGGCCGCTGATCTTCAGACCTGGAGGAGG
AGATATGAGGGACAATTGGAGAAGTGAATTATATAAATATAAAGTAGTAAAAATTGAACCATTAGGAGTA
GCACCCACCAAGGCAAAGAGAAGAGTGGTGCAGAGAGAAAAAAGAGCAGTGGGAATAGGAGCTTTGTTCC
TTGGGTTCTTGGGAGCAGCAGGAAGCACTATGGGCGCAGCGTCAATGACGCTGACGGTACAGGCCAGACA
ATTATTGTCTGGTATAGTGCAGCAGCAGAACAATTTGCTGAGGGCTATTGAGGCGCAACAGCATCTGTTG
CAACTCACAGTCTGGGGCATCAAGCAGCTCCAGGCAAGAATCCTGGCTGTGGAAAGATACCTAAAGGATC
AACAGCTCCTGGGGATTTGGGGTTGCTCTGGAAAACTCATTTGCACCACTGCTGTGCCTTGGAATGCTAG
TTGGAGTAATAAATCTCTGGAACAGATTTGGAATCACACGACCTGGATGGAGTGGGACAGAGAAATTAAC
AATTACACAAGCTTAATACACTCCTTAATTGAAGAATCGCAAAACCAGCAAGAAAAGAATGAACAAGAAT
TATTGGAATTAGATAAATGGGCAAGTTTGTGGAATTGGTTTAACATAACAAATTGGCTGTGGTATATAAA
ATTATTCATAATGATAGTAGGAGGCTTGGTAGGTTTAAGAATAGTTTTTGCTGTACTTTCTATAGTGAAT
AGAGTTAGGCAGGGATATTCACCATTATCGTTTCAGACCCACCTCCCAACCCCGAGGGGACCCAGAGAGG
GCCTATTTCCCATGATTCCTTCATATTTGCATATACGATACAAGGCTGTTAGAGAGATAATTAGAATTAA
TTTGACTGTAAACACAAAGATATTAGTACAAAATACGTGACGTAGAAAGTAATAATTTCTTGGGTAGTTT
GCAGTTTTAAAATTATGTTTTAAAATGGACTATCATATGCTTACCGTAACTTGAAAGTATTTCGATTTCT
TGGCTTTATATATCTTGTGGAAAGGACGAAACACCGTCGAAATCCGGTGTAAAGGGGTTTTAGAGCTAGA
AATAGCAAGTTAAAATAAGGCTAGTCCGTTATCAACTTGAAAAAGTGGCACCGAGTCGGTGCTTTTTTAA
GCTTGGCGTAACTAGATCTTGAGACAAATGGCAGTATTCATCCACAATTTTAAAAGAAAAGGGGGGATTG
GGGGGTACAGTGCAGGGGAAAGAATAGTAGACATAATAGCAACAGACATACAAACTAAAGAATTACAAAA
ACAAATTACAAAAATTCAAAATTTTCGGGTTTATTACAGGGACAGCAGAGATCCACTTTGGCGCCGGCTC
GAGGGGG
Features (pLannotate 1.2.2; 29 found; start..end, strand, type, name):
     14..80      +  CDS            small t antigen (fragment): SV40 (simian virus 40) small t antigen
    106..317     +  promoter       EF-1α core promoter: core promoter for human elongation factor EF-1α
    318..1256    +  intron         EF-1α intron A: intron upstream of the start codon of human EF-1α
   1278..1877    +  CDS            PuroR (fragment): puromycin N-acetyltransferase; pac from Streptomyces; confers resistance to puromycin
   1893..2481    +  misc_feature   WPRE: woodchuck hepatitis virus posttranscriptional regulatory element
   2532..2551    +  misc_feature   cPPT/CTS (fragment): central polypurine tract and central termination sequence of HIV-1
   2553..2786    +  LTR            3' LTR (ΔU3): self-inactivating 3' long terminal repeat (LTR) from HIV-1
   2864..2985    +  polyA_signal   SV40 poly(A) signal: SV40 polyadenylation signal
   3025..3160    +  rep_origin     SV40 ori: SV40 origin of replication
   3181..3199    -  promoter       T7 promoter: promoter for bacteriophage T7 RNA polymerase
   3207..3362    +  CDS            lacZα (fragment): LacZα fragment of β-galactosidase; lacZ fragment
   3367..3795    +  rep_origin     f1 ori (sequence partly withheld): f1 bacteriophage origin of replication; arrow indicates direction of (+) strand synthesis
   3848..3952    +  promoter       AmpR promoter: bla
   3953..4813    +  CDS            AmpR: β-lactamase; bla; confers resistance to ampicillin, carbenicillin, and related antibiotics
   4984..5572    +  rep_origin     ori: high-copy-number ColE1/pMB1/pBR322/pUC origin of replication
   5755..5847    +  CDS            lacI (fragment): lac repressor; lacI; The lac repressor binds to the lac operator to inhibit transcription in E. coli. This inhibition can be relieved by adding lactose or isopropyl-β-D-thiogalactopyranoside (IPTG).
   5860..5881    +  protein_bind   CAP binding site: CAP binding activates transcription in the presence of cAMP. E. coli catabolite activator protein
   5896..5926    +  promoter       lac promoter: promoter for the E. coli lac operon
   5934..5950    +  protein_bind   lac operator: The lac repressor binds to the lac operator to inhibit transcription in E. coli. This inhibition can be relieved by adding lactose or isopropyl-β-D-thiogalactopyranoside (IPTG). lac repressor encoded by lacI
   5995..6013    +  promoter       T3 promoter: promoter for bacteriophage T3 RNA polymerase
   6041..6267    +  promoter       RSV promoter: Rous sarcoma virus enhancer/promoter
   6268..6448    +  LTR            5' LTR (truncated): truncated 5' long terminal repeat (LTR) from HIV-1
   6495..6620    +  misc_feature   HIV-1 Ψ: packaging signal of human immunodeficiency virus type 1
   6604..6967    +  CDS            HIV-1 gag (fragment): gag protein from human immunodeficiency virus 1; gag
   7113..7346    +  misc_feature   RRE: The Rev response element (RRE) of HIV-1 allows for Rev-dependent mRNA export from the nucleus to the cytoplasm.
   7723..7749    +  CDS            Rev (fragment): human immunodeficiency virus 1 (HIV-1) Rev protein; rev; enhances nuclear export of unspliced and incompletely spliced viral mRNAs
   7753..7993    +  promoter       U6 promoter: RNA polymerase III promoter for human U6 snRNA
   8023..8098    +  misc_RNA       gRNA scaffold: guide RNA scaffold for the Streptococcus pyogenes CRISPR/Cas9 system
   8154..8271    +  misc_feature   cPPT/CTS: central polypurine tract and central termination sequence of HIV-1
