[The description below was written by a language model from this plasmid's Addgene catalogue record and pLannotate feature annotations shown in this document.]
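Description:
DMPK gRNA (BRDN0001146276) is a third-generation lentiviral CRISPR guide plasmid built on the lentiGuide-Puro backbone and designed to target human DMPK. It is one clone from a human kinome gRNA collection. In bacteria it is maintained through a high-copy ColE1/pUC-type origin with ampicillin selection via β-lactamase. The backbone also carries an f1 origin, an SV40 origin and poly(A) signal, and residual lac and T7/T3 cloning-vector elements that have no role in the payload.

The transfer cassette is framed by an RSV promoter fused to a truncated HIV-1 5' LTR, which drives Tat-independent production of the genomic RNA, and by a self-inactivating ΔU3 3' LTR that disables LTR promoter activity after integration. Between them lie the Ψ packaging signal with a partial gag sequence, the Rev response element for nuclear export of the unspliced genome, and a cPPT/CTS that aids nuclear import.

The payload has two expression units. A human U6 RNA polymerase III promoter transcribes the DMPK-specific spacer joined to the Streptococcus pyogenes Cas9 gRNA scaffold. An EF-1α core promoter with its intron A drives the puromycin N-acetyltransferase gene for selecting transduced mammalian cells. A WPRE follows this gene to enhance transcript stability and expression.

According to the depositor, the guide was designed against multiple DMPK RefSeq transcript variants. The plasmid encodes no Cas9, so it must be paired with a separate Cas9 lentivector or used in cells that already express Cas9. Its typical use is Cas9-directed targeting and disruption of DMPK.
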