Addgene plasmid #75610: DMPK gRNA (BRDN0001146276)
Purpose: 3rd generation lentiviral gRNA plasmid targeting human DMPK
Depositing lab: John Doench & David Root. Depositing organization: Broad Institute. Publication: Optimized sgRNA design to maximize activity and minimize off-target effects of CRISPR-Cas9. Doench JG, Fusi N, Sullender M, Hegde M, Vaimberg EW, Donovan KF, Smith I, Tothova Z, Wilen C, Orchard R, Virgin HW, Listgarten J, Root DE. Nat Biotechnol. 2016 Jan 18. doi: 10.1038/nbt.3437. PubMed 26780180.
Backbone
  Vector backbone: lentiGuide-Puro
  Backbone manufacturer: Zhang Lab (Addgene plasmid # 52963)
  Vector type: Mammalian Expression, Lentiviral, CRISPR
  Selectable markers: Puromycin
Growth in bacteria
  Bacterial resistance: Ampicillin, 100 μg/mL
  Growth temperature: 37°C
  Growth strain: DH5alpha
  Copy number: High Copy
Gene/Insert
  Gene/Insert name: DMPK (alt names: DMPK; NM_001081560.2)
  gRNA/shRNA sequence: TCGAAATCCGGTGTAAAGGG
  Species: H. sapiens (human)
  Entrez Gene: DMPK (a.k.a. DM, DM1, DM1PK, DMK, MDPK, MT-PK)
  Promoter: hU6
  Cloning method: Unknown
  Sequencing primers: 5′ U6-F; 3′ pS2-R
Terms and licenses: Academic/Nonprofit Terms; Industry Terms: Not Available to Industry
Depositor comments: The gRNA was designed to target the following Genbank reference sequence(s): NM_001081560.2,NM_001081562.2,NM_001081563.2,NM_001288764.1,NM_001288765.1,NM_001288766.1,NM_004409.4. Note that this plasmid does NOT contain Cas9. It should be used in conjunction with lentiCas9-Blast (Addgene #52962) or otherwise with cell lines already expressing Cas9. Browse the full kinome gRNA library at http://www.addgene.org/pooled-library/broadgpp-human-kinome/ or visit http://www.broadinstitute.org/rnai/public/ for detailed protocols and information.
How to cite: DMPK gRNA (BRDN0001146276) was a gift from John Doench & David Root (Addgene plasmid # 75610 ; http://n2t.net/addgene:75610 ; RRID:Addgene_75610)
