>Addgene plasmid #75610 | DMPK gRNA (BRDN0001146276) | depositor partial sequence | sequence record 143070 | Target Sequence
TCGAAATCCGGTGTAAAGGG
