>Addgene plasmid #75610 | DMPK gRNA (BRDN0001146276) | addgene partial sequence | sequence record 184215 | hU6-F
CGTAGAAAGTAATAATTTCTTGGGTAGTTTGCAGTTTTAAAATTATGTTTTAAAATGGACTATCATATGC
TTACCGTAACTTGAAAGTATTTCGATTTCTTGGCTTTATATATCTTGTGGAAAGGACGAAACACCGTCGA
AATCCGGTGTAAAGGGGTTTTAGAGCTAGAAATAGCAAGTTAAAATAAGGCTAGTCCGTTATCAACTTGA
AAAAGTGGCACCGAGTCGGTGCTTTTTTAAGCTTGGCGTAACTAGATCTTGAGACAAATGGCAGTATTCA
TCCACAATTTTAAAAGAAAAGGGGGGATTGGGGGGTACAGTGCAGGGGAAAGAATAGTAGACATAATAGC
AACAGACATACAAACTAAAGAATTACAAAAACAAATTACAAAAATTCAAAATTTTCGGGTTTATTACAGG
GACAGCAGAGATCCACTTTGGCGCCGGCTCGAGGGGGCCCGGGTGCAAAGATGGATAAAGTTTTAAACAG
AGAGGAATCTTTGCAGCTAATGGACCTTCTAGGTCTTGAAAGGAGTGGGAATTGGCTCCGGTGCCCGTCA
GTGGGCAGAG
